>Addgene plasmid #54177 | mEmerald-MCPB1-C-18 | addgene partial sequence | sequence record 88950 | EGFP-C 5'-CATGGTCCTGCTGGAGTTCGTG-3'
TGGACGAGCTGTACAAGTCCGGACTCAGATCTCGAGAGTCCAGTGGATATTCGTCTCGGTCGGGTGGAAG
CAGCGATCAGCAGCTGGACTGCGCCTTGGACCTGATGAGGCGCCTGCCTCCACAGCAGATTGAGAAGAAC
CTCAGCGATCTGATCGACCTGGTCCCCAGTCTGTGTGAAGATCTCCTGTCATCTGTTGACCAGCCCCTGA
AAATTGCCAGAGACAAGGTGGTGGGCAAGGATTACCTTTTGTGTGACTACAACAGAGACGGGGACTCCTA
TAGGTCACCGTGGAGTAACAAGTATGACCCTCCTTTGGAAGATGGGGCCATGCCATCTGCTCGGCTCAGA
AAGCTGGAGGTAGAGGCCAACAATGCCTTCGACCAATACCGAGACCTGTATTTTGAAGGTGGGGTCTCAT
CAGTCTACCTCTGGGATCTTGATCATGGCTTTGCTGGAGTGATCCTCATAAAGAAAGCTGGAGATGGATC
CAAGAAGATCAAAGGCTGCTGGGATTCCATCCACGTGGTGGAAGTGCAGGAGAAGTCCAGCGGCCGTACT
GCCCATTACAAGTTGACCTCCACGGTGATGCTATGGCTGCAAACCAACAAATCCGGCTCGGGCACCATGA
ACCTGGGAGGCAGCCTAACCAGACAGATGGAGAAAGACGAAACTGTGAGTGACTGTTCCCCACACATAGC
CAACATCGGGCGCCTGGTGGAGGACATGGAAAACAAAATCCGAAGCACGCTGAATGAGATCTACTTTGGA
AAAACAAAGGACATCGTCAACGGGCTGAGATCTCTTGATGCTATCCCCGACAACCACAAGTTTAAGCAGT
TGCAGAGGGAACTTTCTCAAGTGCTGACCCAGCGCCAGGTCTACATCCAGCCTGATAATTGAGAATTCTG
CAGTCGACGGTACCGCGGGCCCGGGATCCACCGGATCTAGATAACTGATCATAATCAGCCATACCACATT
TGTAGAGGTTTTACTTGCTTTAAAAACCTCCCACACCTCCCCC
