[The description below was written by a language model from this plasmid's Addgene catalogue record.]
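Description:
mEmerald-MCPB1-C-18 is a mammalian expression plasmid built on the mEmerald-C1 backbone (about 4.75 kb without the insert). It encodes a fluorescent fusion of mouse actin capping protein beta 1 (MCPB1). The insert is from M. musculus and is placed downstream of the mEmerald coding sequence, so the green fluorescent protein sits at the N terminus of the capping protein subunit. The "C-18" in the name probably indicates the C-type fusion orientation and an 18-residue linker between the two proteins, but the record does not state this. Transcription is driven by the CMV promoter, a strong constitutive promoter in most mammalian cell lines. The listed 3′ sequencing primer implies an SV40 polyadenylation signal downstream of the fusion.

The plasmid is propagated in E. coli as a high-copy construct under kanamycin selection. In mammalian cells, the neomycin resistance marker allows G418 selection of stable transfectants. No feature table is provided, so the origin of replication and the arrangement of the resistance cassette cannot be confirmed, and the cloning method is recorded as unknown.

The stated purpose is localization imaging. mEmerald is a bright green GFP variant, with excitation at 487 nm and emission at 509 nm according to the record. Fused to capping protein beta 1, it serves as a marker for actin capping protein. Capping protein binds the barbed ends of actin filaments, so the construct is suited to visualizing its distribution and dynamics within actin-rich structures by fluorescence microscopy in transfected cells.
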