Addgene plasmid #54177: mEmerald-MCPB1-C-18
Purpose: Localization: Actin Capping Protein , Excitation: 487, Emission: 509
Depositing lab: Michael Davidson. Depositing organization: Florida State University, Tallahassee.
Backbone
  Vector backbone: mEmerald-C1
  Backbone size w/o insert (bp): 4750
  Vector type: Mammalian Expression
  Selectable markers: Neomycin (select with G418)
Growth in bacteria
  Bacterial resistance: Kanamycin, 50 μg/mL
  Growth temperature: 37°C
  Growth strain: DH5alpha
  Copy number: High Copy
Gene/Insert
  Gene/Insert name: MCPB1 (alt names: Mouse capping protein beta 1; NP_001032850.1)
  Species: M. musculus (mouse)
  Promoter: CMV
  Tag / fusion protein: mEmerald (N terminal on backbone)
  Cloning method: Unknown
  Sequencing primers: 5′ CMV-F; 3′ SV40pA-R
Terms and licenses: Academic/Nonprofit Terms; Industry Terms
Depositor comments: Mouse capping protein beta 1 . Excitation = 487; Emission = 509. Localization data: Actin Capping Protein
How to cite: mEmerald-MCPB1-C-18 was a gift from Michael Davidson (Addgene plasmid # 54177 ; http://n2t.net/addgene:54177 ; RRID:Addgene_54177)
